Addgene plasmid #179807: pPOTv7-blast-10Ty
Purpose: Trypanosoma brucei PCR only tagging (pPOT) vector for endogenous gene tagging
Depositing lab: Samuel Dean & Keith Gull. Depositing organization: University of Oxford. Publication: A comprehensive toolkit for protein localization and functional analysis in trypanosomatids. Paterou A, Saez Conde J, Tyc J, Sunter JD, Vaughan S, Gull K, Dean S. Open Biol. 2025 Apr;15(4):240361. doi: 10.1098/rsob.240361. Epub 2025 Apr 2. PubMed 40169015.
Backbone
  Vector backbone: pPOT
  Vector type: Unspecified
Growth in bacteria
  Bacterial resistance: Ampicillin, 100 μg/mL
  Growth temperature: 37°C
  Growth strain: NEB Stable
  Copy number: High Copy
Gene/Insert
  Gene/Insert name: 10xTy
  Species: Synthetic
  Promoter: read through
  Cloning method: Restriction Enzyme; 5′ cloning site HindIII (not destroyed); 3′ cloning site BamHI (not destroyed)
  Sequencing primers: 5′ cTATGGGTTCTGGTAGTG; 3′ cTTAACTACCCGATCCTG
Terms and licenses: Academic/Nonprofit Terms; Industry Terms: Not Available to Industry
Depositor comments: Please visit https://doi.org/10.1101/2023.04.21.537815 for bioRxiv preprint.
How to cite: pPOTv7-blast-10Ty was a gift from Samuel Dean & Keith Gull (Addgene plasmid # 179807 ; http://n2t.net/addgene:179807 ; RRID:Addgene_179807)
