[The description below was written by a language model from this plasmid's Addgene catalogue record and pLannotate feature annotations shown in this document.]
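Description:
pPOTv7-blast-10Ty is a PCR-only tagging (pPOT) template plasmid for endogenous gene tagging in Trypanosoma brucei. It is not designed as an expression vector. Instead, it serves as a template from which a tagging cassette is amplified, using long primers that carry homology to the target locus. The resulting amplicon is transfected into the parasite, where it integrates by homologous recombination and fuses the tag to the gene of interest at its native chromosomal location. The insert is a synthetic 10xTy module, that is, ten tandem copies of the Ty epitope, cloned between retained HindIII and BamHI sites. The promoter is recorded as "read through", which means the cassette has no dedicated promoter and depends on transcription from the surrounding locus after integration, consistent with polycistronic transcription in trypanosomatids.

The automated feature table finds two copies of the Aspergillus terreus blasticidin S deaminase gene (bsd) in the same orientation, about 1.5 kb apart. This matches the "blast" in the name and provides blasticidin selection of tagged parasites. The annotation does not identify the Ty repeats or any trypanosome UTR or intergenic processing sequences. The regions between and around the bsd copies are therefore uncharacterised in this record, and the reason for the duplication is not stated, although one bsd copy on each side of the tag would fit amplification of cassettes for either N- or C-terminal tagging.

The remainder is a standard E. coli cloning backbone. It has a high-copy ColE1/pUC origin, AmpR with its own promoter for ampicillin selection, an f1 origin, flanking T7 and SP6 promoters, and lac promoter/operator and lacZα remnants. Typical uses are epitope tagging for protein localisation and sensitive antibody detection of proteins expressed at endogenous levels.
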