Features (pLannotate 1.2.2; 14 found; start..end, strand, type, name):
    171..560     +  CDS            bsd: BSD_ASPTE - Experimental evidence at protein level: Swiss-Prot protein existence level 1. Catalyzes the deamination of the cytosine moiety of the antibiotics blasticidin S, cytomycin and acetylblasticidin S. From Aspergillus terreus.
   1716..2105    +  CDS            bsd: BSD_ASPTE - Experimental evidence at protein level: Swiss-Prot protein existence level 1. Catalyzes the deamination of the cytosine moiety of the antibiotics blasticidin S, cytomycin and acetylblasticidin S. From Aspergillus terreus.
   2301..2319    -  promoter       SP6 promoter: promoter for bacteriophage SP6 RNA polymerase
   2361..2377    -  protein_bind   lac operator: The lac repressor binds to the lac operator to inhibit transcription in E. coli. This inhibition can be relieved by adding lactose or isopropyl-β-D-thiogalactopyranoside (IPTG). lac repressor encoded by lacI
   2385..2415    -  promoter       lac promoter: promoter for the E. coli lac operon
   2430..2451    -  protein_bind   CAP binding site: CAP binding activates transcription in the presence of cAMP. E. coli catabolite activator protein
   2464..2556    -  CDS            lacI (fragment): lac repressor; lacI; The lac repressor binds to the lac operator to inhibit transcription in E. coli. This inhibition can be relieved by adding lactose or isopropyl-β-D-thiogalactopyranoside (IPTG).
   2739..3327    -  rep_origin     ori: high-copy-number ColE1/pMB1/pBR322/pUC origin of replication
   3498..4358    -  CDS            AmpR: β-lactamase; bla; confers resistance to ampicillin, carbenicillin, and related antibiotics
   4359..4463    -  promoter       AmpR promoter: bla
   4490..4540    +  misc_feature   bom (fragment): basis of mobility region from pBR322
   4541..4996    -  rep_origin     f1 ori (sequence partly withheld): f1 bacteriophage origin of replication; arrow indicates direction of (+) strand synthesis
   5000..5157    -  CDS            lacZα (fragment): LacZα fragment of β-galactosidase; lacZ fragment
   5160..2       +  promoter       T7 promoter (across the origin): promoter for bacteriophage T7 RNA polymerase
>Addgene plasmid #179807 | pPOTv7-blast-10Ty | addgene full sequence | sequence record 355329 | Addgene NGS Result
GGGCGAATTGGGCCCGTATAATGCAGACCTGCTGCAAGCTAGGGGCACAGCAAGGTCTTCTGAAATTCAT
GTTTTTTTTTTTTTTACTCTGCATTGCAGTCTCCGCTCTTATTTAGTTTTGCTTTACGTAAGGTCTCGTT
GCTGCCATAAAATAAGCTCTAGTGGAATTCATGCCTTTGTCTCAAGAAGAATCCACCCTCATTGAAAGAG
CAACGGCTACAATCAACAGCATCCCCATCTCTGAAGACTACAGCGTCGCCAGCGCAGCTCTCTCTAGCGA
CGGCCGCATCTTCACTGGTGTCAATGTATATCATTTTACTGGGGGACCTTGTGCAGAACTCGTGGTGCTG
GGCACTGCTGCTGCTGCGGCAGCTGGCAACCTGACTTGTATCGTCGCGATCGGAAATGAGAACAGGGGCA
TCTTGAGCCCCTGCGGACGGTGCCGACAGGTGCTTCTCGACCTGCATCCTGGGATCAAAGCCATAGTGAA
GGACAGTGATGGACAGCCGACGGCAGTTGGGATTCGTGAATTGCTGCCCTCTGGTTATGTGTGGGAGGGC
TAACCATGGTGCCCATTTAGTTGGCCTTTCCCTTGTCTCGTGTCTTTTCCGTGGAAAGGTTCCCGGAGTA
ATCTGATGGCACAGCAGGGAGGTGCGCCTGCAGGTTGGTTAGGAAGGGGGGATGATGTAAAAGAAGAAAA
TGGGGGGATTCGAGCCCCACGCGTTGCTCAAGCTGTGTAGCGCAGGCGTTTCCTTACATATTTCTCTAAC
AGGCACGGAAGCCTAACAAATACACTTGGCTTATTTTTTTGCCCCCTCATGTCTTGTACAAATATTTGCG
ATAGCTTAGCTATCAGCCACATTAATCAAACAAGTATACCAACAAGCCCGAAAACAGAAACTCAACTGCA
ACGGGTACCTATGGGTTCTGGTAGTGGTTCCGGTTCCGGTTCTAAGCTTGAGGTACACACAAACCAGGAC
CCACTGGACGGCTCCGAGGTGCATACCAATCAAGATCCGCTGGACGGCTCTGAAGTTCACACCAATCAAG
ATCCCTTGGATGGCTCCGAAGTGCACACTAATCAGGACCCTCTGGACGGGAGTGAGGTGCACACGAACCA
AGATCCACTGGACGGTAGTGAAGTTCATACCAACCAGGACCCATTGGACGGTTCGGAGGTTCATACGAAT
CAAGACCCCTTAGACGGTTCTGAGGTACATACAAATCAGGACCCCCTCGATGGTAGTGAAGTCCATACAA
ATCAGGACCCGCTGGATGGCTCAGAGGTTCATACGAACCAAGATCCTCTTGATGGATCCGGATCAGGATC
TGGATCAGGATCGGGTAGTTAAGAGCTCCGCTGCGCTTAAATGTCTTTCATTATAATCAATGTATAACCT
TTATGTAGTATTTCAATCTATGCCGCTGTGTACGTGCACTGCGGTGCCTATCCTTCGGCATTAGAGAGTC
ACTGTTTGTGTAGATCGTAGCTGCATGTCTGACATCTGGTTCATTAGTGCCGTTTTGAGTCTGCACTGTT
GTGCAACTTGATATTCATCACTGCACACCAACCGTGTGTTTCCTCCTTTGGGTGCACCCTTTAATCCTTG
TCTTCTCCTTTTTTGTCTCTTTCCCCCTCGAAAAGGTGTCAAACTACTGCCGCATAAACTACGGTTATCC
CAAATTTAAGAGAAAGCAATAAAGCATCAGCTAGCATGCCTTTGTCTCAAGAAGAATCCACCCTCATTGA
AAGAGCAACGGCTACAATCAACAGCATCCCCATCTCTGAAGACTACAGCGTCGCCAGCGCAGCTCTCTCT
AGCGACGGCCGCATCTTCACTGGTGTCAATGTATATCATTTTACTGGGGGACCTTGTGCAGAACTCGTGG
TGCTGGGCACTGCTGCTGCTGCGGCAGCTGGCAACCTGACTTGTATCGTCGCGATCGGAAATGAGAACAG
GGGCATCTTGAGCCCCTGCGGACGGTGCCGACAGGTGCTTCTCGATCTGCATCCTGGGATCAAAGCCATA
GTGAAGGACAGTGATGGACAGCCGACGGCAGTTGGGATTCGTGAATTGCTGCCCTCTGGTTATGTGTGGG
AGGGCTAACTCGAGTGCCCATTTAGTTGGCTTTTCCCTTGTCTCGTGTCTTTTCCGTGGAAAGGTTCCCG
GAGTAATCTGATGGCACAGCAGGGAGGTGCGCCTGCAGGTTGGTTAGGAAGGGGGGATGATGTAAAAGAA
GAAAATGGGGGGATTCGAGCCCCGCACAGGTCTCTCAAATTGGATGCATAGCTTGAGTATTCTATAGTGT
CACCTAAATAGCTTGGCGTAATCATGGTCATAGCTGTTTCCTGTGTGAAATTGTTATCCGCTCACAATTC
CACACAACATACGAGCCGGAAGCATAAAGTGTAAAGCCTGGGGTGCCTAATGAGTGAGCTAACTCACATT
AATTGCGTTGCGCTCACTGCCCGCTTTCCAGTCGGGAAACCTGTCGTGCCAGCTGCATTAATGAATCGGC
CAACGCGCGGGGAGAGGCGGTTTGCGTATTGGGCGCTCTTCCGCTTCCTCGCTCACTGACTCGCTGCGCT
CGGTCGTTCGGCTGCGGCGAGCGGTATCAGCTCACTCAAAGGCGGTAATACGGTTATCCACAGAATCAGG
GGATAACGCAGGAAAGAACATGTGAGCAAAAGGCCAGCAAAAGGCCAGGAACCGTAAAAAGGCCGCGTTG
CTGGCGTTTTTCCATAGGCTCCGCCCCCCTGACGAGCATCACAAAAATCGACGCTCAAGTCAGAGGTGGC
GAAACCCGACAGGACTATAAAGATACCAGGCGTTTCCCCCTGGAAGCTCCCTCGTGCGCTCTCCTGTTCC
GACCCTGCCGCTTACCGGATACCTGTCCGCCTTTCTCCCTTCGGGAAGCGTGGCGCTTTCTCATAGCTCA
CGCTGTAGGTATCTCAGTTCGGTGTAGGTCGTTCGCTCCAAGCTGGGCTGTGTGCACGAACCCCCCGTTC
AGCCCGACCGCTGCGCCTTATCCGGTAACTATCGTCTTGAGTCCAACCCGGTAAGACACGACTTATCGCC
ACTGGCAGCAGCCACTGGTAACAGGATTAGCAGAGCGAGGTATGTAGGCGGTGCTACAGAGTTCTTGAAG
TGGTGGCCTAACTACGGCTACACTAGAAGAACAGTATTTGGTATCTGCGCTCTGCTGAAGCCAGTTACCT
TCGGAAAAAGAGTTGGTAGCTCTTGATCCGGCAAACAAACCACCGCTGGTAGCGGTGGTTTTTTTGTTTG
CAAGCAGCAGATTACGCGCAGAAAAAAAGGATCTCAAGAAGATCCTTTGATCTTTTCTACGGGGTCTGAC
GCTCAGTGGAACGAAAACTCACGTTAAGGGATTTTGGTCATGAGATTATCAAAAAGGATCTTCACCTAGA
TCCTTTTAAATTAAAAATGAAGTTTTAAATCAATCTAAAGTATATATGAGTAAACTTGGTCTGACAGTTA
CCAATGCTTAATCAGTGAGGCACCTATCTCAGCGATCTGTCTATTTCGTTCATCCATAGTTGCCTGACTC
CCCGTCGTGTAGATAATTACGATACGGGAGGGCTTACCATCTGGCCCCAGTGCTGCAATGATACCGCGAG
ACCCACGCTCACCGGCTCCAGATTTATCAGCAATAAACCAGCCAGCCGGAAGGGCCGAGCGCAGAAGTGG
TCCTGCAACTTTATCCGCCTCCATCCAGTCTATTAATTGTTGCCGGGAAGCTAGAGTAAGTAGTTCGCCA
GTTAATAGTTTGCGCAACGTTGTTGCCATTGCTACAGGCATCGTGGTGTCACGCTCGTCGTTTGGTATGG
CTTCATTCAGCTCCGGTTCCCAACGATCAAGGCGAGTTACATGATCCCCCATGTTGTGCAAAAAAGCGGT
TAGCTCCTTCGGTCCTCCGATCGTTGTCAGAAGTAAGTTGGCCGCAGTGTTATCACTCATGGTTATGGCA
GCACTGCATAATTCTCTTACTGTCATGCCATCCGTAAGATGCTTTTCTGTGACTGGTGAGTACTCAACCA
AGTCATTCTGAGAATAGTGTATGCGGCGACCGAGTTGCTCTTGCCCGGCGTCAATACGGGATAATACCGC
GCCACATAGCAGAACTTTAAAAGTGCTCATCATTGGAAAACGTTCTTCGGGGCGAAAACTCTCAAGGATC
TTACCGCTGTTGAGATCCAGTTCGATGTAACCCACTCGTGCACCCAACTGATCTTCAGCATCTTTTACTT
TCACCAGCGTTTCTGGGTGAGCAAAAACAGGAAGGCAAAATGCCGCAAAAAAGGGAATAAGGGCGACACG
GAAATGTTGAATACTCATACTCTTCCTTTTTCAATATTATTGAAGCATTTATCAGGGTTATTGTCTCATG
AGCGGATACATATTTGAATGTATTTAGAAAAATAAACAAATAGGGGTTCCGCGCACATTTCCCCGAAAAG
TGCCACCTGATGCGGTGTGAAATACCGCACAGATGCGTAAGGAGAAAATACCGCATCAGGAAATTGTAAG
CGTTAATATTTTGTTAAAATTCGCGTTAAATTTTTGTTAAATCAGCTCATTTTTTAACCAATAGGCCGAA
ATCGGCAAAATCCCTTATAAATCAAAAGAATAGACCGAGATAGGGT
[37 nt withheld, positions 4667-4703]
AAAGAACGTGGACTCCAACGTCAAAGG
[49 nt withheld, positions 4731-4779]
T
[91 nt withheld, positions 4781-4871]
G
[98 nt withheld, positions 4873-4970]
ACTTAATGCGCCGCTACAGGGCGCGTCCATTCGCCATTCAGGCTGCGCAACTGTTGGGAAGGGCGATCGG
TGCGGGCCTCTTCGCTATTACGCCAGCTGGCGAAAGGGGGATGTGCTGCAAGGCGATTAAGTTGGGTAAC
GCCAGGGTTTTCCCAGTCACGACGTTGTAAAACGACGGCCAGTGAATTGTAATACGACTCACTATA
